Addgene plasmid #199374: pDSP32
Purpose: Encodes dual cistronic nuclear localized jGCaMP7s and mScarlet-I optimized for C. elegans expression
Depositing lab: Hang Lu. Depositing organization: Georgia Institute of Technology.
Backbone
  Vector backbone: pDSP1
  Vector type: Bacterial Expression
Growth in bacteria
  Bacterial resistance: Kanamycin, 50 μg/mL
  Growth temperature: 37°C
  Growth strain: NEB Stable
  Copy number: High Copy
Gene/Insert
  Gene/Insert name: NLS::jGCaMP7s::egl-13NLS::SL2::NLS::mScarlet-I::egl-13NLS
  Species: C. elegans (nematode)
  Mutation: no mutations, except added subcellular localization sequences
  Cloning method: Gibson Cloning
Terms and licenses: Academic/Nonprofit Terms; Industry Terms: Not Available to Industry
How to cite: pDSP32 was a gift from Hang Lu (Addgene plasmid # 199374 ; http://n2t.net/addgene:199374 ; RRID:Addgene_199374)
