[The description below was written by a language model from this plasmid's Addgene catalogue record and pLannotate feature annotations shown in this document.]
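Description:
pDSP32 is a 5.4 kb high-copy bacterial plasmid built on the pDSP1 backbone. It carries a bicistronic, nuclear-localized calcium-imaging cassette codon-optimized for Caenorhabditis elegans. It is propagated in E. coli through a ColE1/pUC-type origin and selected with kanamycin. The aph(3')-Ia resistance gene is annotated as lying downstream of a cat gene promoter. Small lacZα and rop fragments are also annotated and appear to be backbone remnants. Although catalogued as a bacterial expression vector, its payload is intended for worms, with bacteria serving for cloning and amplification.

The insert, assembled by Gibson cloning, is NLS::jGCaMP7s::egl-13NLS::SL2::NLS::mScarlet-I::egl-13NLS. The first cistron encodes the green calcium indicator jGCaMP7s, which the automated annotation labels as the related GCaMP2. The second cistron encodes the red fluorescent protein mScarlet-I. Each protein has an N-terminal NLS and a C-terminal nuclear localization signal from the EGL-13 transcription factor, so both signals concentrate in nuclei. The record reports no other changes to the proteins. An SL2 trans-splicing intergenic region separates the two cistrons. This lets one operon-like transcript be processed into two separately translated mRNAs, as in native nematode operons. mScarlet-I is annotated as two fragments separated by a short gap, which is consistent with an inserted synthetic intron, though the record does not state this. The tbb-2 terminator (3′ UTR) follows the second cistron.

No C. elegans promoter is annotated upstream of the cassette or stated in the record, so the plasmid may be a promoterless module to be paired with a chosen promoter. Its likely use is ratiometric calcium imaging of neuronal or other nuclei, with the calcium-insensitive red signal helping with cell identification, segmentation and motion correction.
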