Features (pLannotate 1.2.2; 11 found; start..end, strand, type, name):
     53..69      -  CDS            lacZα (fragment): LacZα fragment of β-galactosidase; lacZ fragment
    257..1756    +  CDS            GCaMP2: GCaMP2 is a basic (constitutively fluorescent) green fluorescent protein published in 2006, derived from Aequorea victoria.
   1766..1828    +  CDS            EGL-13 NLS (fragment): nuclear localization signal from the C. elegans EGL-13 transcription factor (Lyssenko et al., 2007)
   2077..2571    +  CDS            mScarlet-I (fragment): mScarlet-I is a basic (constitutively fluorescent) red fluorescent protein published in 2016, derived from synthetic construct. It is reported to be a rapidly-maturing monomer with moderate acid sensitivity.
   2625..3011    +  CDS            mScarlet-I (fragment): mScarlet-I is a basic (constitutively fluorescent) red fluorescent protein published in 2016, derived from synthetic construct. It is reported to be a rapidly-maturing monomer with moderate acid sensitivity.
   3021..3083    +  CDS            EGL-13 NLS (fragment): nuclear localization signal from the C. elegans EGL-13 transcription factor (Lyssenko et al., 2007)
   3087..3410    +  terminator     tbb-2 terminator: tbb-2; transcription terminator for the C. elegans tubulin beta-2 gene
   3615..4203    -  rep_origin     ori: high-copy-number ColE1/pMB1/pBR322/pUC origin of replication
   4374..5189    -  CDS            KanR: aminoglycoside phosphotransferase; aph(3')-Ia; confers resistance to kanamycin in bacteria or G418 (Geneticin®) in eukaryotes
   5190..5292    -  promoter       cat promoter: promoter of the E. coli cat gene encoding chloramphenicol acetyltransferase
   5387..35      +  CDS            rop (fragment) (across the origin): Rop protein, which maintains plasmids at low copy number; rop
>Addgene plasmid #199374 | pDSP32 | addgene full sequence | sequence record 390801 | Addgene NGS Result
TCGCGCGTTTCGGTGATGACGGTGAAAACCTCTGACACATGCAGCTCCCGGAGTAAAACGACGGCCAGTT
TATCTAGTCAGCTTGATTCTAGCTGATCGTGGACCGGAAGGTGAGCCAGTGAGTTGATTGCAGTCCAGTT
ACGCTGGAGTCTGAGGCTCGTCCTGAATGATATGCGGCCGCATGGTTTCCAAGGGAGAGGCTGTTATCAA
GGAATTCATGACTTACCCAAAGAAGAAGCGTAAGGTCCAGGTTATGGGATCCCACCACCACCACCACCAC
GGAATGGCCTCTATGACCGGAGGACAACAAATGGGACGCGACCTTTACGATGACGACGACAAGGACCTTG
CTACCATGGTTGATTCTTCTCGCCGCAAGTGGAACAAGACTGGACATGCTGTCCGTGTCATCGGACGTCT
TTCCTCCCTTGAGAACGTTTACATCAAGGCTGATAAGCAAAAGAACGGAATTAAGGCTAACTTCCATATC
CGTCACAACATCGAAGATGGAGGAGTCCAACTTGCTTACCATTACCAACAAAACACTCCAATCGGAGATG
GACCAGTTCTTCTTCCAGATAACCACTACCTTTCCGTTCAATCCAAGCTCTCTAAGGTAAGTTTAAACAT
ATATATACTAACTAACCCTGATTATTTAAATTTTCAGGATCCAAACGAGAAGCGTGACCACATGGTCCTT
CTTGAGTTCGTCACCGCTGCTGGAATCACCCTTGGAATGGATGAGCTTTATAAGGGAGGAACTGGAGGAT
CTATGGTTTCTAAGGGAGAGGAGCTTTTCACTGGAGTTGTCCCAATCCTTGTCGAGCTTGATGGAGATGT
TAACGGACACAAGTTCTCTGTTTCTGGAGAGGGAGAGGGAGACGCTACCTACGGAAAGCTTACTCTTAAG
TTCATCTGCACTACTGGAAAGCTTCCAGTTCCATGGCCAACCCTTGTTACCACCCTTACTTACGGAGTTC
AATGCTTCTCTCGTTACCCAGATCATATGAAGCAACATGATTTCTTCAAGTCTGCTATGCCAGAGGGATA
CATCCAAGAGCGTACTATCTTCTTCAAGGTAAGTTTAAACAGTTCGGTACTAACTAACCATACATATTTA
AATTTTCAGGATGATGGAAACTACAAGACCCGTGCTGAGGTTAAGTTCGAGGGAGATACCCTTGTTAACC
GTATCGAGCTTAAGGGAATCGATTTCAAGGAAGATGGAAACATCCTTGGACATAAGCTTGAGTACAACCT
TCCAGATCAACTTACCGAGGAACAAATCGCTGAGTTCAAGGAGCTTTTCTCCCTTTTCGATAAGGATGGA
GACGGAACTATCACTACCAAGGTAAGTTTTCTAGAGACCTTTACTAACTAACTAGGTCTCATAGATTTTC
AGGAGCTTGGAACCGTTATGCGTTCCCTTGGACAAAACCCAACTGAGGCTGAGCTTCAAGATATGATCAA
CGAGGTTGACGCTGATGGAGATGGAACTATCGATTTCCCAGAGTTCCTTACTATGATGGCTCGCAAGATG
AAGTACCGCGATACTGAGGAGGAGATCCGCGAGGCTTTCGGAGTCTTCGACAAGGACGGAAACGGATACA
TTTCCGCTGCTGAGCTCCGTCACGTTATGACTAACCTCGGAGAGAAGCTTACCGACGAGGAGGTCGACGA
GATGATCCGTGAGGCTGATATCGACGGAGACGGACAAGTTAACTACGAGGAGTTCGTTCAAATGATGACT
GCCAAGTCCCGTACGCGTAAGGCCAACCCAACCAAGCTCTCCGAGAACGCCAAGAAGCTCGCCAAGGAGG
TCGAGAACTAAGCTGTCTCATCCTACTTTCACCTAGTTAACTGCTTGTCTTAAAATCTATGCTTCTCTTT
AGTATCTAAAATTTTCCTAGAAGCTTACAAGTATATAAATGGTCTCTTCTCAATAAAGGTTGTATATTTA
TTCATCTTATTGAATCTGCCATTTCCTCGTTTTTGCGAGTTTATATACCTTCCAATTTTCTTTCTATTGT
ATTTTCAACTTCTAATTTTAATTCAGGGAAACTGCTTCAACGCATCATGGTTTCCAAGGGAGAGGCTGTT
ATCAAGGAATTCATGACTTACCCAAAGAAGAAGCGTAAGGTCGAACTTATCAAGGAGTTTATGCGCTTTA
AGGTTCACATGGAAGGATCTATGAACGGACACGAATTCGAAATCGAAGGAGAAGGAGAAGGACGTCCATA
CGAGGGAACTCAAACTGCTAAGCTTAAGGTAAGTTTATCTAAAAAGTTTTTCATTCAAAATGTGTAAAAA
TTCATTTAAAATAACCCAAAAATCATTAATCCTCGATATTTTCAGGTTACTAAAGGAGGACCACTTCCAT
TCTCTTGGGATATCCTTTCTCCACAATTCATGTACGGATCTCGCGCTTTCATCAAGCACCCAGCTGATAT
CCCAGATTACTACAAGCAATCTTTCCCAGAAGGATTCAAATGGGAGCGTGTTATGAACTTCGAAGATGGA
GGAGCTGTTACCGTTACCCAAGATACCTCCCTTGAGGATGGAACCCTTATCTACAAGGTATTTTCCTGCA
TTTTTCAACTGGGAAAATGAAAGAAAATCGATAATTTCAGGTTAAGCTTCGTGGAACTAATTTCCCACCA
GATGGACCAGTTATGCAAAAGAAGACTATGGGATGGGAGGCTTCTACCGAGCGCCTTTACCCAGAGGATG
GAGTCCTTAAGGGAGATATCAAGATGGCTCTTCGTCTTAAGGATGGAGGACGTTACCTTGCTGATTTCAA
GGTAAGTTTTCTAGAGACCTTTACTAACTAACTAGGTCTCATAGATTTTCAGACTACTTACAAGGCTAAG
AAGCCAGTTCAAATGCCGGGAGCTTACAACGTTGATCGTAAGCTTGATATCACCTCTCACAACGAGGATT
ACACCGTTGTTGAGCAATACGAGCGTTCTGAGGGACGTCACTCTACCGGAGGAATGGATGAGCTTTACAA
GTCCCGTACGCGTAAGGCCAACCCAACCAAGCTCTCCGAGAACGCCAAGAAGCTCGCCAAGGAGGTCGAG
AACTAAATGCAAAATCCTTTCAAGCATTCCCTTCTTCTCTATCACTCTTCTTTCTTTTTGTCAAAAAATT
CTCTCGCTAATTTATTTGCTTTTTTAATGTTATTATTTTATGACTTTTTATAGTCACTGAAAAGTTTGCA
TCTGAGTGAAGTGAATGCTATCAAAATGTGATTCTGTCTGATGTACTTTCACAATCTCTCTTCAATTCCA
TTTTGAAGTGCTTTAAACCCGAAAGGTTGAGAAAAATGCGAGCGCTCAAATATTTGTATTGTGTTCGTTG
AGTGACCCAACAAAAAGAGGAAACTTTATTGTGCCGCCAAGAAAAAAGTCTCAATCAGTTCTGGACCAGC
GAGCTGTGCTGCGATGATCTTACGGCATTATACGTATGATCGGTCCACGATCAGCTAGATTATCTAGTCA
GCTTGATGTCATAGCTGTTTCCTGACATGTGAGCAAAAGGCCAGCAAAAGGCCAGGAACCGTAAAAAGGC
CAGCAAAAGGCCAGGAACCGTAAAAAGGCCGCGTTGCTGGCGTTTTTCCATAGGCTCCGCCCCCCTGACG
AGCATCACAAAAATCGACGCTCAAGTCAGAGGTGGCGAAACCCGACAGGACTATAAAGATACCAGGCGTT
TCCCCCTGGAAGCTCCCTCGTGCGCTCTCCTGTTCCGACCCTGTCGCTTACCGGATACCTGTCCGCCTTT
CTCCCTTCGGGAAGCGTGGCGCTTTCTCATAGCTCACGCTGTAGGTATCTCAGTTCGGTGTAGGTCGTTC
GCTCCAAGCTGGGCTGTGTGCACGAACCCCCCGTTCAGCCCGACCGCTGCGCCTTATCCGGTAACTATCG
TCTTGAGTCCAACCCGGTAAGACACGACTTATCGCCACTGGCAGCAGCCACTGGTAACAGGATTAGCAGA
GCGAGGTATGTAGGCGGTGCTACAGAGTTCTTGAAGTGGTGGCCTAACTACGGCTACACTAGAAGAACAG
TATTTGGTATCTGCGCTCTGCTGAAGCCAGTTACCTTCGGAAAAAGAGTTGGTAGCTCTTGATCCGGCAA
ACAAACCACCGCTGGTAGCGGTGGTTTTTTTGTTTGCAAGCAGCAGATTACGCGCAGAAAAAAAGGATCT
CAAGAAGATCCTTTGATCTTTTCTACGGGGTCTGACGCTCAGTGGAACGAAAACTCACGTTAAGGGATTT
TGGTCATGAGATTATCAAAAAGGATCTTCACCTAGATCCTTTTAAATTAAAAATGAAGTTTTAAATCAAT
CTAAAGTATATATGAGTAAACTTGGTCTGACAGTTAGAAAAACTCATCGAGCATCAAGTGAAACTGCAAT
TTATTCATATCAGGATTATCAATACCATATTTTTGAAAAAGCCGTTTCTGTAATGAAGGAGAAAACTCAC
CGAGGCAGTTCCATAGGATGGCAAGATCCTGGTATCGGTCTGCGATTCCGACTCGTCCAACATCAATACA
ACCTATTAATTTCCCCTCGTCAAAAATAAGGTTATCAAGTGAGAAATCACCATGAGTGACGACTGAATCC
GGTGAGAATGGCAAGAGTTTATGCATTTCTTTCCAGACTTGTTCAACAGGCCAGCCATTACGCTCGTCAT
CAAAATCACTCGCACCAACCAAACCGTTATTCATTCGTGATTGCGCCTGAGCGAGACGAAATACGCGATC
GCCGTTAAAAGGACAATTACAAACAGGAATCGAATGCAACCGGCGCAGGAACACTGCCAGCGCATCAACA
ATATTTTCACCTGAATCAGGATATTCTTCTAATACCTGGAATGCTGTTTTCCCTGGGATCGCAGTGGTGA
GTAACCATGCATCATCAGGAGTACGGATAAAATGCTTGATGGTCGGAAGAGGCATAAATTCCGTCAGCCA
GTTTAGCCTGACCATCTCATCTGTAACATCATTGGCAACGCTACCTTTGCCATGTTTCAGAAACAACTCT
GGCGCATCGGGCTTCCCATACAATCGATAGATTGTCGCACCTGATTGCCCGACATTATCGCGAGCCCATT
TATACCCATATAAATCAGCATCCATGTTGGAATTTAATCGCGGCTTCAAGCAAGACGTTTCCCGTTGAAT
ATGGCTCATTTTAGCTTCCTTAGCTCCTGAAAATCTCGATAACTCAAAAAATACGCCCGGTAGTGATCTT
ATTTCATTATGGTGAAAGTTGGAACCTCTTACGTGCCGATCACACATTTCCCCGAAAAGTGCCACCTGAC
GTCTAAGAAACCATTATTATCATGACATTAACCTATAAAAATAGGCGTATCACGAGGCCCTTTCGTC
